>Addgene plasmid #238487 | pT7-TaGu-WT-3xF-ORF | addgene full sequence | sequence record 472692 | Addgene NGS Result
AGGGGTTCCGCGCACATTTCCCCGAAAAGTGCCACCTGACGTCCCAATGATTAATACGACTCACTATAAG
GAATAAACTAGTATTCTTCTGGTCCCCACAGACTCAGAGAGAACCCGCCACCATGGAGAAGGTGATGGTC
ACCGTTCCGGACAAGAACCCTCCATGTCCATGCTGCGGCACCCGGGTGAACAGCGTGCTGAACCTTATCG
AGCACCTGAAGGTCAGCCACGGAAAGCGGGGCGTGTGCTTCCGGTGCGCGAAGTGTGGGAAGGAAAATAG
CAACTACCACAGCGTGGTGTGCCATTTCCCAAAATGTAGAGGACCTGAGACAGAGAAAGCTCCAGCCGGC
GAGTGGATTTGTGAAGTGTGCAACAGAGACTTCACCACCAAAATCGGCCTGGGCCAGCATAAGAGATTAG
CTCACCCCGCTGTTCGGAATCAGGAGAGAATCGTCGCCAGCCAGCCTAAGGAAACTAGCAACAGAGGCGC
TCACAAAAGATGCTGGACCAAAGAGGAGGAGGAACTGCTGATCAGACTGGAAGCCCAGTTTGAGGGCAAC
AAGAACATCAACAAGCTGATCGCAGAACACATCACCACAAAGACCGCCAAGCAGATCTCCGATAAGAGGA
GACTGCTGAGCCGCAAGCCTGCCGAGGAGCCTAGAGAGGAACCTGGCACATGCCACCACACCAGACGGGC
AGCTGCCAGCCTGAGAACAGAGCCCGAGATGTCCCACCACGCTCAGGCCGAAGATCGGGATAATGGCCCT
GGCCGGAGACCCCTGCCTGGTAGAGCCGCCGCCGGCGGCAGAACAATGGACGAGATCAGGAGACACCCTG
ACAAGGGCAATGGACAGCAGCGGCCTACCAAACAGAAGTCTGAGGAGCAGCTGCAAGCCTACTACAAAAA
GACACTGGAGGAGCGGCTGAGCGCCGGAGCCCTGAATACCTTCCCCCGCGCCTTCAAGCAAGTGATGGAA
GGCAGAGATATCAAGCTGGTGATCAACCAGACAGCCCAGGACTGCTTCGGCTGTCTGGAGAGCATCTCTC
AGATCAGAACAGCGACCAGAGATAAGAAAGATACCGTGACCAGAGAGAAGCACCCGAAGAAGCCATTCCA
AAAGTGGATGAAGGACCGGGCCATAAAGAAGGGCAACTACCTGAGGTTCCAGAGATTGTTCTACCTGGAC
CGAGGCAAACTGGCCAAGATCATCCTGGACGATATCGAATGCCTGAGCTGCGACATCCCCCTGTCTGAGA
TCTACAGCGTGTTTAAGACAAGATGGGAAACCACAGGAAGCTTCAAATCTCTGGGCGATTTTAAAACCTA
CGGCAAGGCCGACAACACTGCCTTCAGAGAACTGATTACAGCTAAGGAAATCGAGAAAAACGTGCAGGAG
ATGAGCAAGGGCAGCGCCCCTGGCCCTGACGGTATCACCCTGGGAGATGTGGTGAAAATGGACCCCGAGT
TCAGCCGCACAATGGAGATCTTCAACCTGTGGCTGACCACTGGCAAAATCCCTGACATGGTGCGGGGATG
CCGCACCGTGCTGATACCTAAGAGCAGCAAGCCAGATAGACTGAAGGATATCAACAACTGGCGGCCTATC
ACAATCGGCAGCATCCTGCTCCGGCTGTTTAGCAGAATCGTAACCGCCCGTCTGAGTAAGGCCTGTCCTC
TGAACCCCAGACAGCGGGGCTTCATCCGGGCCGCCGGCTGCAGCGAGAACCTCAAACTGCTGCAGACCAT
CATCTGGTCGGCCAAACGAGAGCACAGACCTCTCGGCGTGGTGTTCGTGGACATCGCCAAAGCTTTTGAT
ACCGTCTCCCACCAGCACATCATCCACGCCCTGCAGCAGCGGGAAGTGGACCCTCACATCGTGGGACTGG
TGTCCAACATGTACGAGAACATCAGCACTTATATCACCACCAAGAGAAACACCCACACAGACAAGATCCA
GATCAGAGTGGGCGTTAAGCAGGGCGATCCTATGTCTCCTCTGCTGTTCAACCTGGCTATGGACCCTCTG
CTCTGTAAACTGGAGGAGTCTGGCAAGGGATACCACAGAGGCCAAAGCTCCATCACCGCTATGGCCTTTG
CCGACGACCTGGTGCTGCTGTCTGATTCTTGGGAGAACATGAATACCAACATAAGCATCCTGGAAACATT
CTGCAACCTTACAGGCCTGAAAACCCAGGGACAAAAGTGCCACGGCTTTTACATCAAGCCTACCAAAGAC
AGCTACACCATCAACGACTGCGCCGCCTGGACCATCAACGGCACCCCTTTAAACATGATCGACCCTGGAG
AAAGCGAGAAGTATCTGGGCCTGCAGTTCGACCCCTGGATCGGCATCGCTAGAAGCGGCCTGAGCACAAA
GCTGGACTTTTGGCTGCAGAGAATTGACCAGGCCCCTCTGAAGCCTCTGCAGAAAACCGACATCCTGAAA
ACCTACACAATCCCTCGGCTGATCTACATTGCCGATCACAGCGAGGTAAAGACCGCCCTGCTGGAAACCC
TGGACCAAAAGATCAGAACCGCCGTGAAGGAATGGCTCCACCTGCCCCCCTGCACCTGCGACGCTATCCT
GTACAGCAGCACCAGGGACGGCGGCCTGGGCATCACCAAGCTGGCGGGCCTGATCCCCTCCGTCCAGGCT
AGACGGCTGCATAGAATCGCCCAGAGCAGCGATGACACAATGAAGTGCTTTATGGAAAAGGAAAAGATGG
AACAGCTGCACAAGAAGCTGTGGATTCAGGCCGGTGGCGACAGAGAGAACATTCCTAGCATCTGGGAGGC
GCCGCCTAGTAGCGAGCCTCCCAACAACGTGTCTACCAATTCTGAGTGGGAAGCCCCTACACAGAAGGAC
AAGTTCCCTAAGCCTTGTAATTGGAGAAAGAACGAGTTCAAGAAGTGGACAAAGCTGGCCTCTCAGGGCC
GGGGAATTGTGAATTTCGAGCGGGACAAGATCAGCAATCACTGGATTCAGTACTACAGAAGAATCCCACA
CAGAAAGCTGCTGACGGCCCTTCAGCTGAGAGCCAACGTGTACCCCACGCGGGAGTTCCTGGCCAGAGGT
AGACAGGACCAGTACATCAAGGCCTGCAGACATTGTGATGCTGATATCGAGTCTTGCGCCCACATCATCG
GCAACTGCCCTGTGACACAGGACGCGAGAATCAAAAGACACAACTACATCTGCGAGCTGCTGCTGGAAGA
GGCCAAGAAGAAGGACTGGGTGGTGTTCAAGGAACCCCACATCAGAGACAGCAATAAGGAACTCTATAAA
CCTGACCTGATCTTCGTGAAGGACGCCCGGGCCCTGGTCGTGGACGTGACCGTGAGATACGAGGCCGCCA
AGTCTAGCCTGGAGGAGGCTGCCGCCGAGAAAGTGCGGAAGTACAAGCACCTTGAAACAGAAGTGCGGCA
CCTGACCAACGCCAAGGACGTCACATTCGTGGGCTTCCCCCTGGGCGCCAGAGGCAAATGGCACCAGGAT
AACTTCAAGCTGCTGACAGAGCTGGGCCTGAGCAAGTCCCGCCAAGTGAAGATGGCCGAGACCTTCAGCA
CCGTGGCCCTGTTCTCCTCTGTGGACATCGTGCACATGTTCGCTAGCAGAGCCAGAAAGAGCATGGTGAT
GCATATGGGTGGAGGTAGCGGGGGCAGTGGAGGGATGGGGAGCGACTACAAAGACCATGACGGTGATTAT
AAAGATCATGACATCGATTACAAGGATGACGATGACAAGAAGTGATGACCTCGAGCTGGTACTGCATGCA
CGCAATGCTAGCTGCCCCTTTCCCGTCCTGGGTACCCCGAGTCTCCCCCGACCTCGGGTCCCAGGTATGC
TCCCACCTCCACCTGCCCCACTCACCACCTCTGCTAGTTCCAGACACCTCCCAAGCACGCAGCAATGCAG
CTCAAAACGCTTAGCCTAGCCACACCCCCACGGGAAACAGCAGTGATTAACCTTTAGCAATAAACGAAAG
TTTAACTAAGCTATACTAACCCCAGGGTTGGTCAATTTCGTGCCAGCCACACCCTGGAGCTAGCAAAAAA
AAAAAAAAAAAAAAAAAAAAAAAAAAGTCTTCATCGGAAAGAACATGTGAGCAAAAGGCCAGCAAAAGGC
CAGGAACCGTAAAAAGGCCGCGTTGCTGGCGTTTTTCCATAGGCTCCGCCCCCCTGACGAGCATCACAAA
AATCGACGCTCAAGTCAGAGGTGGCGAAACCCGACAGGACTATAAAGATACCAGGCGTTTCCCCCTGGAA
GCTCCCTCGTGCGCTCTCCTGTTCCGACCCTGCCGCTTACCGGATACCTGTCCGCCTTTCTCCCTTCGGG
AAGCGTGGCGCTTTCTCATAGCTCACGCTGTAGGTATCTCAGTTCGGTGTAGGTCGTTCGCTCCAAGCTG
GGCTGTGTGCACGAACCCCCCGTTCAGCCCGACCGCTGCGCCTTATCCGGTAACTATCGTCTTGAGTCCA
ACCCGGTAAGACACGACTTATCGCCACTGGCAGCAGCCACTGGTAACAGGATTAGCAGAGCGAGGTATGT
AGGCGGTGCTACAGAGTTCTTGAAGTGGTGGCCTAACTACGGCTACACTAGAAGAACAGTATTTGGTATC
TGCGCTCTGCTGAAGCCAGTTACCTTCGGAAAAAGAGTTGGTAGCTCTTGATCCGGCAAACAAACCACCG
CTGGTAGCGGTGGTTTTTTTGTTTGCAAGCAGCAGATTACGCGCAGAAAAAAAGGATCTCAAGAAGATCC
TTTGATCTTTTCTACGGGGTCTGACGCTCAGTGGAACGAAAACTCACGTTAAGGGATTTTGGTCATGAGA
TTATCAAAAAGGATCTTCACCTAGATCCTTTTAAATTAAAAATGAAGTTTTAAATCAATCTAAAGTATAT
ATGAGTAAACTTGGTCTGACAGTTACCAATGCTTAATCAGTGAGGCACCTATCTCAGCGATCTGTCTATT
TCGTTCATCCATAGTTGCCTGACTCCCCGTCGTGTAGATAACTACGATACGGGAGGGCTTACCATCTGGC
CCCAGTGCTGCAATGATACCGCGAGACCCACGCTCACCGGCTCCAGATTTATCAGCAATAAACCAGCCAG
CCGGAAGGGCCGAGCGCAGAAGTGGTCCTGCAACTTTATCCGCCTCCATCCAGTCTATTAATTGTTGCCG
GGAAGCTAGAGTAAGTAGTTCGCCAGTTAATAGTTTGCGCAACGTTGTTGCCATTGCTACAGGCATCGTG
GTGTCACGCTCGTCGTTTGGTATGGCTTCATTCAGCTCCGGTTCCCAACGATCAAGGCGAGTTACATGAT
CCCCCATGTTGTGCAAAAAAGCGGTTAGCTCCTTCGGTCCTCCGATCGTTGTCAGAAGTAAGTTGGCCGC
AGTGTTATCACTCATGGTTATGGCAGCACTGCATAATTCTCTTACTGTCATGCCATCCGTAAGATGCTTT
TCTGTGACTGGTGAGTACTCAACCAAGTCATTCTGAGAATAGTGTATGCGGCGACCGAGTTGCTCTTGCC
CGGCGTCAATACGGGATAATACCGCGCCACATAGCAGAACTTTAAAAGTGCTCATCATTGGAAAACGTTC
TTCGGGGCGAAAACTCTCAAGGATCTTACCGCTGTTGAGATCCAGTTCGATGTAACCCACTCGTGCACCC
AACTGATCTTCAGCATCTTTTACTTTCACCAGCGTTTCTGGGTGAGCAAAAACAGGAAGGCAAAATGCCG
CAAAAAAGGGAATAAGGGCGACACGGAAATGTTGAATACTCATACTCTTCCTTTTTCAATATTATTGAAG
CATTTATCAGGGTTATTGTCTCATGAGCGGATACATATTTGAATGTATTTAGAAAAATAAACAAAT
Features (pLannotate 1.2.2; 5 found; start..end, strand, type, name):
     52..68      +  promoter       T7 promoter (fragment): promoter for bacteriophage T7 RNA polymerase
   3684..3749    +  CDS            3xFLAG: three tandem FLAG® epitope tags, followed by an enterokinase cleavage site
   4164..4752    -  rep_origin     ori: high-copy-number ColE1/pMB1/pBR322/pUC origin of replication
   4923..5783    -  CDS            AmpR: β-lactamase; bla; confers resistance to ampicillin, carbenicillin, and related antibiotics
   5784..12      -  promoter       AmpR promoter (across the origin): bla
