[The description below was written by a language model from this plasmid's Addgene catalogue record and pLannotate feature annotations shown in this document.]
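Description:
pT7-TaGu-WT-3xF-ORF is an in vitro transcription template built on the small high-copy cloning backbone pUC57min. It is maintained in E. coli through a ColE1/pUC-type origin of replication and selected with ampicillin via the β-lactamase (AmpR) gene and its native bla promoter. These bacterial elements sit together downstream of the insert and read in the opposite orientation to it. The sequenced plasmid is about 5.9 kb.

The payload is the open reading frame of the R2 retroelement from the zebra finch, Taeniopygia guttata ("TaGu"), in what the name indicates is its wild-type form. It is fused at its C terminus to a 3xFLAG epitope tag for detecting or immunopurifying the protein. A bacteriophage T7 promoter, annotated as a fragment near the start of the sequence, lies upstream on the same strand, so T7 RNA polymerase can transcribe the ORF into mRNA in vitro. The automated annotation does not label the R2 coding region itself. However, the long unannotated stretch between the T7 promoter and the 3xFLAG sequence is consistent with where that ORF would lie. No untranslated regions, poly(A) tract or terminator are annotated, so the record does not show what flanks the coding sequence in the transcript. The plasmid carries no mammalian promoter, and expression in cells depends on delivering the transcribed RNA.

According to the record, the plasmid is used to produce FLAG-tagged R2 protein mRNA for transfection in PRINT. The associated publication describes this approach as harnessing eukaryotic retroelement proteins to insert transgenes into human safe-harbor loci.
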