Addgene plasmid #238487: pT7-TaGu-WT-3xF-ORF
Purpose: For production of C-term flag-tagged TaGu R2 ORF mRNA for mRNA transfection in PRINT
Depositing lab: Kathleen Collins. Depositing organization: University of California, Berkeley. Publication: Harnessing eukaryotic retroelement proteins for transgene insertion into human safe-harbor loci. Zhang X, Van Treeck B, Horton CA, McIntyre JJR, Palm SM, Shumate JL, Collins K. Nat Biotechnol. 2024 Feb 20. doi: 10.1038/s41587-024-02137-y. PubMed 38379101.
Backbone
  Vector backbone: pUC57min
  Vector type: IVT template
Growth in bacteria
  Bacterial resistance: Ampicillin, 100 μg/mL
  Growth temperature: 37°C
  Growth strain: DH5alpha
  Copy number: High Copy
Gene/Insert
  Gene/Insert name: R2 retroelement mRNA
  Species: Taeniopygia guttata
  Tag / fusion protein: 3x-Flag (C terminal on insert)
  Cloning method: Gibson Cloning
  Sequencing primers: 5′ CAGGGTTATTGTCTCATGAGCGGATAC
Terms and licenses: Academic/Nonprofit Terms; Industry Terms: Not Available to Industry
How to cite: pT7-TaGu-WT-3xF-ORF was a gift from Kathleen Collins (Addgene plasmid # 238487 ; http://n2t.net/addgene:238487 ; RRID:Addgene_238487)
